Addgene plasmid #146097: pAc5.1B-lambdaN-HA-DmUPF2-V5His6_D
Purpose: Insect Expression of DmUPF2
Depositing lab: Elisa Izaurralde. Depositing organization: Max Planck Institute for Developmental Biology.
Backbone
  Vector backbone: Unknown
  Vector type: Insect Expression
Growth in bacteria
  Bacterial resistance: Ampicillin, 100 μg/mL
  Growth temperature: 37°C
  Growth strain: DH5alpha
  Copy number: Low Copy
Gene/Insert
  Gene/Insert name: DmUPF2
  Species: D. melanogaster (fly)
  Mutation: 11 silent and 4 non silent mutations: D343N, L1022P, V1097L and N1213S compared to the sequence given by NCBI:N_132206.2
  Entrez Gene: Upf2 (a.k.a. Dmel_CG2253, CG2253, Dmel\CG2253, UPF2, smg-3, upf2)
  Cloning method: Unknown
Terms and licenses: Academic/Nonprofit Terms; Industry Terms: Not Available to Industry
Depositor comments: Plasmids from this collection were made available to the research community and donated after the lab closed. Please note that the sequence provided by the depositing laboratory may be theoretical/predicted or based on Sanger sequencing results. There may be discrepancies between sequencing results obtained by Addgene and the depositor sequence. If an Addgene verified sequence is not available, please contact before placing your order to request that our lab fully sequence the plasmid.
How to cite: pAc5.1B-lambdaN-HA-DmUPF2-V5His6_D was a gift from Elisa Izaurralde (Addgene plasmid # 146097)
