[The description below was written by a language model from this plasmid's Addgene catalogue record and pLannotate feature annotations shown in this document.]
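Description:
pAc5.1B-lambdaN-HA-DmUPF2-V5His6_D is an insect-cell expression plasmid encoding Drosophila melanogaster UPF2 (Upf2, CG2253), a component of the nonsense-mediated mRNA decay pathway. The catalogue lists the backbone as unknown, although the name points to a pAc5.1B-type vector, and this fits the annotated features. In bacteria the plasmid is maintained through a ColE1/pUC-type origin and selected with ampicillin via the bla gene and its own promoter. The record lists it as low copy even though the origin is annotated as a high-copy type. Short fragments of a tetracycline resistance gene and of SV40 large T antigen are also detected; these appear to be non-functional backbone remnants. No marker for selection in insect cells is annotated.

Expression is driven by the constitutive Drosophila actin 5C (Ac5) promoter and terminated by an SV40 polyadenylation signal. The open reading frame begins with a short fragment of the bacteriophage lambda N protein, followed by an HA epitope (annotated as a partial match to 3xHA, about one copy in length), then the UPF2 coding region, which is not itself annotated, and a C-terminal V5 tag. The name also indicates a His6 tag, but this is not called in the feature tables. The lambdaN peptide binds boxB RNA hairpins, so fusions like this are typically used in tethering assays that recruit a protein to a boxB-containing reporter mRNA in cultured fly cells, though the record states the purpose only as insect expression of DmUPF2.

The insert carries 11 silent changes and four amino acid substitutions (D343N, L1022P, V1097L, N1213S) relative to the reference sequence. The depositor sequence (9,197 nt) and the repository's sequencing result (9,023 nt) differ in length but show the same set and order of features.
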