Features (pLannotate 1.2.2; 10 found; start..end, strand, type, name):
     56..2568    +  promoter       Ac5 promoter: Drosophila melanogaster actin 5C promoter
   2588..2653    +  CDS            N (fragment): REGN_LAMBD - Experimental evidence at protein level: Swiss-Prot protein existence level 1. Plays a role as a transcriptional antitermination factor that allows the virus to initiate its lytic phase. Activates expression of the delayed viral early genes by modifying host RNA polymerase (RNAP) into a form that is resistant to termination signals. This antitermination function requires the host NusA protein which serves to stabilize the interaction between antitermination protein N and host RNA polymerase. From Escherichia phage lambda (Bacteriophage lambda).
   2678..2704    +  CDS            3xHA (fragment): three tandem HA epitope tags
   6482..6523    +  CDS            V5 tag: epitope tag from simian virus 5
   6623..6757    -  polyA_signal   SV40 poly(A) signal: SV40 polyadenylation signal
   6780..6864    -  CDS            large T antigen (fragment): large T antigen from SV40 (simian virus 40)
   6865..7335    +  CDS            TcR (fragment): tetracycline efflux protein; tet; confers resistance to tetracycline
   7379..7967    -  rep_origin     ori: high-copy-number ColE1/pMB1/pBR322/pUC origin of replication
   8138..8998    -  CDS            AmpR: β-lactamase; bla; confers resistance to ampicillin, carbenicillin, and related antibiotics
   8999..9103    -  promoter       AmpR promoter: bla
>Addgene plasmid #146097 | pAc5.1B-lambdaN-HA-DmUPF2-V5His6_D | depositor full sequence | sequence record 288542 | Full Sequence
CTTCAAGGAATTAATTCTATATTCTAAAAACACAAATGATACTTCTAAAAAAAATCATGAATGGCATCAA
CTCTGAATCAAATCTTTGCAGATGCACCTACTTCTCATTTCCACTGTCACATCATTTTTCCAGATCTCGC
TGCCTGTTATGTGGCCCACAAACCAAGACACGTTTTATGGCCATTAAAGCTGGCTGATCGTCGCCAAACA
CCAAATACATATCAATATGTACATTCGAGAAAGAAGCGATCAAAGAAGCGTCTTCGGGCGAGTAGGAGAA
TGCGGAGGAGAAGGAGAACGAGCTGATCTAGTATCTCTCCACAATCCAATGCCAACTGACCAACTGGCCA
TATTCGGAGCAATTTGAAGCCAATTTCCATCGCCTGGCGATCGCTCCATTCTTGGCTATATGTTTTTCAC
CGTTCCCGGGGCCATTTTCAAAGACTCGTCGGTAAGATAAGATTGTGTCACTCGCTGTCTCTCTTCATTT
GTCGAAGAATGCTGAGGAATTTCGCGATGACGTCGGCGAGTATTTTGAAGAATGAGAATAATTTGTATTT
ATACGAAAATCAGTTAGTGGAATTTTCTACAAAAACATGTTATCTATAGATAATTTTGTTGCAAAATATG
TTGACTATGACAAAGATTGTATGTATATACCTTTAATGTATTCTCATTTTCTTATGTATTTATAATGGCA
ATGATGATACTGATGATATTTTAAGATGATGCCAGACCACAGGCTGATTTCTGCGTCTTTTGCCGAACGC
AGTGCATGTGCGGTTGTTGTTTTTTGGAATAGTTTCAATTTTCGGACTGTCCGCTTTGATTTCAGTTTCT
TGGCTTATTCAAAAAGCAAAGTAAAGCCAAAAAAGCGAGATGGCAATACCAAATGCGGCAAAACGGTAGT
GGAAGGAAAGGGGTGCGGGGCAGCGGAAGGAAGGGTGGGGCGGGGCGTGGCGGGGTCTGTGGCTGGGCGC
GACGTCACCGACGTTGGAGCCACTCCTTTGACCATGTGTGCGTGTGTGTATTATTCGTGTCTCGCCACTC
GCCGGTTGTTTTTTTCTTTTTATCTCGCTCTCTCTAGCGCCATCTCGTACGCATGCTCAACGCACCGCAT
GTTGCCGTGTCCTTTATGCGTCATTTTGGCTCGAAATAGGCAATTATTTAAACAAAGATTAGTCAACGAA
AACGCTAAAATAAATAAGTCTACAATATGGTTACTTATTGCCATGTGTGTGCAGCCAACGATAGCAACAA
AAGCAACAACACAGTGGCTTTCCCTCTTTCACTTTTTGTTTGCAAGCGCGTGCGAGCAAGACGGCACGAC
CGGCAAACGCAATTACGCTGACAAAGAGCAGACGAAGTTTTGGCCGAAAAACATCAAGGCGCCTGATACG
AATGCATTTGCAATAACAATTGCGATATTTAATATTGTTTATGAAGCTGTTTGACTTCAAAACACACAAA
AAAAAAAATAAAACAAATTATTTGAAAGAGAATTAGGAATCGGACAGCTTATCGTTACGGGCTAACAGCA
CACCGAGACGAAATAGCTTACCTGACGTCACAGCCTCTGGAAGAACTGCCGCCAAGCAGAGAGAGAGAGA
AAAAGAGGGAGAGCAGCTTAGACCGCATGTGCTTGTGTGTGAGGCGTCTCTCTCTTCGTCTCCTGTTTGC
GCAAACGCATAGACTGCACTGAGAAAATCGATTACCTATTTTTTATGAATGAATATTTGCACTATTACTA
TTCAAAACTATTAAGATAGCAATCACATTCAATAGCCAAATACTATACCACCTGAGCGATGCAACGAAAT
GATCAATTTGAGCAAAAATGCTGCATATTTAGGACGGCATCATTATAGAAATGCTTCTTGCTGTGTACTT
TTCTCTCGTCTGGCAGCTGTTTCGCCGTTATTGTTAAAACCGGCTTAAGTTAGGTGTGTTTTCTACGACT
AGTGATGCCCCTACTAGAAGATGTGTGTTGCACAAATGTCCCTGAATAACCAATTTGAAGTGCAGATAGC
AGTAAACGTAAGCTAATATGAATATTATTTAACTGTAATGTTTTAATATCGCTGGACATTACTAATAAAC
CCACTATAAACACATGTACATATGTATGTTTTGGCATACAATGAGTAGTTGGGGAAAAAATGTGTAAAAG
CACCGTGACCATCACAGCATAAAGATAACCAGCTGAAGTATCGAATATGAGTAACCCCCAAATTGAATCA
CATGCCGCAACTGATAGGACCCATGGAAGTACACTCTTCATGGCGATATACAAGACACACACAAGCACGA
ACACCCAGTTGCGGAGGAAATTCTCCGTAAATGAAAACCCAATCGGCGAACAATTCATACCCATATATGG
TAAAAGTTTTGAACGCGACTTGAGAGCGGAGAGCATTGCGGCTGATAAGGTTTTAGCGCTAAGCGGGCTT
TATAAAACGGGCTGCGGGACCAGTTTTCATATCACTACCGTTTGAGTTCTTGTGCTGTGTGGATACTCCT
CCCGACACAAAGCCGCTCCATCAGCCAGCAGTCGTCTAATCCAGAGACCCCGGATCGGGGTACCAACATG
GACGCACAAACACGACGACGTGAGCGTCGCGCTGAGAAACAAGCTCAATGGAAAGCTGCAAACGGTGGAT
CTCCTCCACATATGGCTTACCCATACGATGTTCCAGATTACGCTCCTCCAAGCTTGAATTCTATGCTAGC
CAACGATTCTGCAACGACTGACAGCGAGGTGTCCACACCGCCGTCGTCGAGGAAAGATTTGGCAGATGGT
GTTGCCGAGGGTGACAACGACAACGACATCGATACCGGCGACACGGACGCAAATGCGGATGAAGATGTGG
ATGCGGCTGCTGCCATTGCCCTGGAGGCCGAGGAGCGCGAGGAGCTGCAACAGTTCATAAGCGAGCTGCG
CGAGAAGATCGAGAGCAAGCGACAGCTGCGCCTGCAAAACTCCACAATCGAGCTGCCCGGTGAGGAGTAC
TTCGCCAAACTGGACTCCAATCTCAAAAAGAACACGGCATTCGTCAAGAAACTGAAACTATTCACGGCCA
CACAGCTGGACGGACTATTGCGTGAGATATCCGCTCTAAACCTGAGCAAATACATCTCGGAAATATGCGC
CGCGCTGGTCGAGGCCAAACTGAAAATGACTGATGTGCCGGCGGTGGTGACGCTGGCCTCTCGGCTGCAC
TGCACATATGCCGACTTCGATGTCCATTTTCTGGAGGCCTGGCAAAAGGCACTGAACATCAAGGCCACCG
AGAAGATTGGCAATCCGAGCAAACTGCGCGTTGATCTTCGCCTGTTTGCGGAACTAGTCAGCTCTGGTGT
GATCCAAATGAAGCCCGGATTGGCCCAACTGGGTGTTGTTCTGGTGCATTTGATTGCCCTGGACAAGGAT
GACCACAGCAACTTCTCGATCATCCTCTCATTCTGCCGGCACTGCGGCGAGGAGTACGCCGGCCTAGTGC
CGCAAAAGATGCAACAGTTGGCCACCAAATACGGGGTGGAGGTGCCGAAATCCGACTTCCTGACTGCCGA
CAAGCAGCTCAATCTGCGCACCATGCTTAAGGGTTACTTCAAGGCCCTGTGCAAGCATGTCCTGGCCGAG
CAGGCCGAACTGATGAACATGACCAAGAACATTCGGCGCACCATGGAGTGCAAGGGTGAGATATCCACGG
AGAAGCGCGAGAAGTGTGAACTGATGCAGGCCGGATTCAATAAGCTGCTGGCCTCCGCTCAATCGCTGTC
GGAACTGCTGGGTGAACCACTGCCCGAGCTGGCCAAGGAGTCTGAGGGCTGTAATCCGGGCACAGTCATC
GACAACATGCTGGACAGTGCCTCCTTTGGTGTGCTGGATCCGTGGGGCGACGAGGAGACCCGAGCCTTCT
ACACGGATTTGCCCGATTTGAGACAGTTTCTGCCAAACTTTTCGGCACCCAAAGTCGATTTGGAAACGTT
AGAGGAGCCCAGTGAACTAACCGAAGAAGCGATCGATGCCAATCTAGATGCCGAAATGGATCTAGATGAT
CCACCGTCCACCACTTCGGATACGACTCCGGAGAATCCAATCGAAGAGCAGCCAACGACGCCAGTTGCCG
CTGCGGAGGATCTCAAGCCGCAGAAGATGGGTAACGCTCTGATGGAACTGGGTCGCCAGCAGCAGCAGCA
AAGTCAGCTCAACCAGAATCCGATCCAGATCCAAAACCAGATGCGTCAGCAGTTCGATGGCTTCCTGGTC
AACCTATTCAACTGTGTGAACAAGGAGCTGATCGATTCGGCGGCCATCGAGTTCCTGCTTAACTTCAATA
CCAAGCATCAACGCAAGAAGCTGACGCGTACGATATTCTCGGTGCAGCGTACGCGTCTGGATATCCTGCC
CTATCTCTCCCGCTTCGTGGCCATTGTGCATATGTGCAATACCGATGTGGCCACCGATTTGGCCGAACTG
CTGCGCAAGGAGTTCAAGTGGCACATTCACAAGAAGAACCAGCTGAATATCGAGACGAAGCTTAAGATTG
TGCGATTCATTGGTGAACTGGTTAAGTTTGGTTTGTTTAAAAAGTTCGATGCCTTAGGATGTCTGAAGAT
GCTGCTAAGGGACTTTCAGCATCATCAAATCGAGATGGCCTGTGCCTTTGTGGAAGTCACCGGCGTCTAT
CTGTACAATTGCCGGGATGCCCGTCTGCTGATGAATGTGTTCCTGGACCAAATGCTGCGCTTGAAAACAG
CCACGGCAATGGACTCGCGACATGCGGCGCAGATTGAGAGCGTGTACTATTTGGTAAAGCCGCCGGAATC
GTCCAAGCGAGAGCCCATGGTTCGGCCGGCAATGCATGAGTACATCCGTTACTTGATCTTCGAGGAGCTT
TGCAAACAGAACGTTGATCGTTGTATCAAAATGCTGCGCCGCATCGATTGGCAGGATCCGGAGACAAATT
GTTATGCCATTAAGTGCCTCAGCAAGGCGTATCTGCTGCGCTTCCAGCTCATTCGCTGCCTGGCCGATCT
CGTATCCGGACTGAGCTCCTATCAGCCACGAGCGGTTACCATCGTGATCGATAATGTGTTTGAGGATATA
CGCGCTGGCCTCGAGATTCATTCGCCACGCATGGCACAGCGGCGCATCGCGATGGCCAAGTATCTGGGCG
AGATGTACAACTACAAGCTGGTGGAGTCCACGAACATTCTTAATACGCTGTACTCCATCATCTCGCTGGG
CGTATCGAATGACCAAAATGTCGTCTCGCCACTGGATCCGCCCGATAGCCTGTTCCGACTGAAGCTTGCC
TGTATGCTACTGGACACGTGTGCACCCTACTTCACCAGCCAGGCCACGCGAAAAAAACTGGACTACTTTC
TGGTCTTCTTCCAACACTACTATTGGTTCAAGAAATCCCATCCCGTGTTCAGCAAAACGGAGAACACCTC
CGATTTGTTCCCCATCCTAATGGATCACACCTATCGCGACTGTCTACTCAATGTGCGGCCCAAGCTGAAG
ATTTACAAGAGTCTAGAGCAGGCCAAGGCGGCGATTGATCATCTGCAGGAGAAGCTCTATCCGCAGCTAA
AGACTACCAATAATGCTCAGGATCCGTCGCTGGGCACAATCAGTGAAATAAGCGAGATAGACGAGGGCGG
CACTGATGAGGATTCTGGGTCATCGAATGATCAGCGAGAGCGCCAAGTGTCGGGCCAAGAGCAGGACCAG
AGCAACGACTGGACAGAGAACGAGGCGGAGCCACCGCTGCCGCCGCCCCCGCCGCCAGAAAAGTCCAAGG
AGGACCTGGAGTTCGAGCAATTGTACGAAAAAATGACCACAGACTCGTACCAAGAACGGCTTAAGGAGCC
GATAAAGGCTACGGCCAAGGATATACCTGTGCCGATGATGGCGCGCCTGCAAAAAAAATCGTACGATCAG
ATAACAGGTGCTCAGACCATCGGCCCTGGGATCAACAATATGTCACAGATCTCAAAGTCGCTTCCCAATC
AGGACGGAACGCCTGGCTCTCCAGGTGCAGATTCACCAGATGGCAACGGCAAATCCGGCGGCGGTGTAGG
TGGTAGCGATGTTGGTGCTGCTGGTGCTGCTGGTGCTTCTGGTGCTACATCTGTACCCTTTGTGCTAATG
GTGCGCGGCCACAAGGGCGGAAAGCAGCAATTTAAGTCATTTGTGGCACCATCCGACTCGCACTTGGCCA
CCAACCTAAAGCGGCAGGAGCAGATGATACGCGAGGAGAAGGAGAAGGTCAAGCGCCTTACGCTTAACAT
AACTGAGCGCATTGAGGAGGAGGACTACCAGGAGTCGTTGATGCCGCCGCAGCATCGAAGCTTCACCCAG
AGCTACTACCAGAAGCCCAATAAGCACAAGTTCAAGCACCAAAAGGGTGCGCCCGATGCGGACCTCATAT
TTCACGGCGGCCGCTCGAGTCTAGAGGGCCCGCGGTTCGAAGGTAAGCCTATCCCTAACCCTCTCCTCGG
TCTCGATTCTACGCGTACCGGTCATCATCACCATCACCATTGAGTTTAAACCCGCTGATCAGCCTCGACT
GTGCCTTCTAAGGCCTGAGCTCGCTGATCAGCCTCGATCGAGGATCCAGACATGATAAGATACATTGATG
AGTTTGGACAAACCACAACTAGAATGCAGTGAAAAAAATGCTTTATTTGTGAAATTTGTGATGCTATTGC
TTTATTTGTAACCATTATAAGCTGCAATAAACAAGTTAACAACAACAATTGCATTCATTTTATGTTTCAG
GTTCAGGGGGAGGTGTGGGAGGTTTTTTAAAGCAAGTAAAACCTCTACAAATGTGGTATGGCTGATTATG
ATCAGTCGACCGATGCCCTTGAGAGCCTTCAACCCAGTCAGCTCCTTCCGGTGGGCGCGGGGCATGACTA
TCGTCGCCGCACTTATGACTGTCTTCTTTATCATGCAACTCGTAGGACAGGTGCCGGCAGCGCTCTGGGT
CATTTTCGGCGAGGACCGCTTTCGCTGGAGCGCGACGATGATCGGCCTGTCGCTTGCGGTATTCGGAATC
TTGCACGCCCTCGCTCAAGCCTTCGTCACTGGTCCCGCCACCAAACGTTTCGGCGAGAAGCAGGCCATTA
TCGCCGGCATGGCGGCCGACGCGCTGGGCTACGTCTTGCTGGCGTTCGCGACGCGAGGCTGGATGGCCTT
CCCCATTATGATTCTTCTCGCTTCCGGCGGCATCGGGATGCCCGCGTTGCAGGCCATGCTGTCCAGGCAG
GTAGATGACGACCATCAGGGACAGCTTCAAGGATCGCTCGCGGCTCTTACCAGCCAGCAAAAGGCCAGGA
ACCGTAAAAAGGCCGCGTTGCTGGCGTTTTTCCATAGGCTCCGCCCCCCTGACGAGCATCACAAAAATCG
ACGCTCAAGTCAGAGGTGGCGAAACCCGACAGGACTATAAAGATACCAGGCGTTTCCCCCTGGAAGCTCC
CTCGTGCGCTCTCCTGTTCCGACCCTGCCGCTTACCGGATACCTGTCCGCCTTTCTCCCTTCGGGAAGCG
TGGCGCTTTCTCAATGCTCACGCTGTAGGTATCTCAGTTCGGTGTAGGTCGTTCGCTCCAAGCTGGGCTG
TGTGCACGAACCCCCCGTTCAGCCCGACCGCTGCGCCTTATCCGGTAACTATCGTCTTGAGTCCAACCCG
GTAAGACACGACTTATCGCCACTGGCAGCAGCCACTGGTAACAGGATTAGCAGAGCGAGGTATGTAGGCG
GTGCTACAGAGTTCTTGAAGTGGTGGCCTAACTACGGCTACACTAGAAGGACAGTATTTGGTATCTGCGC
TCTGCTGAAGCCAGTTACCTTCGGAAAAAGAGTTGGTAGCTCTTGATCCGGCAAACAAACCACCGCTGGT
AGCGGTGGTTTTTTTGTTTGCAAGCAGCAGATTACGCGCAGAAAAAAAGGATCTCAAGAAGATCCTTTGA
TCTTTTCTACGGGGTCTGACGCTCAGTGGAACGAAAACTCACGTTAAGGGATTTTGGTCATGAGATTATC
AAAAAGGATCTTCACCTAGATCCTTTTAAATTAAAAATGAAGTTTTAAATCAATCTAAAGTATATATGAG
TAAACTTGGTCTGACAGTTACCAATGCTTAATCAGTGAGGCACCTATCTCAGCGATCTGTCTATTTCGTT
CATCCATAGTTGCCTGACTCCCCGTCGTGTAGATAACTACGATACGGGAGGGCTTACCATCTGGCCCCAG
TGCTGCAATGATACCGCGAGACCCACGCTCACCGGCTCCAGATTTATCAGCAATAAACCAGCCAGCCGGA
AGGGCCGAGCGCAGAAGTGGTCCTGCAACTTTATCCGCCTCCATCCAGTCTATTAATTGTTGCCGGGAAG
CTAGAGTAAGTAGTTCGCCAGTTAATAGTTTGCGCAACGTTGTTGCCATTGCTGCAGGCATCGTGGTGTC
ACGCTCGTCGTTTGGTATGGCTTCATTCAGCTCCGGTTCCCAACGATCAAGGCGAGTTACATGATCCCCC
ATGTTGTGCAAAAAAGCGGTTAGCTCCTTCGGTCCTCCGATCGTTGTCAGAAGTAAGTTGGCCGCAGTGT
TATCACTCATGGTTATGGCAGCACTGCATAATTCTCTTACTGTCATGCCATCCGTAAGATGCTTTTCTGT
GACTGGTGAGTACTCAACCAAGTCATTCTGAGAATAGTGTATGCGGCGACCGAGTTGCTCTTGCCCGGCG
TCAACACGGGATAATACCGCGCCACATAGCAGAACTTTAAAAGTGCTCATCATTGGAAAACGTTCTTCGG
GGCGAAAACTCTCAAGGATCTTACCGCTGTTGAGATCCAGTTCGATGTAACCCACTCGTGCACCCAACTG
ATCTTCAGCATCTTTTACTTTCACCAGCGTTTCTGGGTGAGCAAAAACAGGAAGGCAAAATGCCGCAAAA
AAGGGAATAAGGGCGACACGGAAATGTTGAATACTCATACTCTTCCTTTTTCAATATTATTGAAGCATTT
ATCAGGGTTATTGTCTCATGAGCGGATACATATTTGAATGTATTTAGAAAAATAAACAAATAGGGGTTCC
GCGCACATTTCCCCGAAAAGTGCCACCTGACGTCTAAGAAACCATTATTATCATGACATTAACCTATAAA
AATAGGCGTATCACGAGGCCCTTTCGT
