Features (pLannotate 1.2.2; 10 found; start..end, strand, type, name):
   1058..1162    +  promoter       AmpR promoter: bla
   1163..2023    +  CDS            AmpR: β-lactamase; bla; confers resistance to ampicillin, carbenicillin, and related antibiotics
   2194..2782    +  rep_origin     ori: high-copy-number ColE1/pMB1/pBR322/pUC origin of replication
   2828..3275    -  CDS            TcR (fragment): tetracycline efflux protein; tet; confers resistance to tetracycline
   3276..3360    +  CDS            large T antigen (fragment): large T antigen from SV40 (simian virus 40)
   3383..3517    +  polyA_signal   SV40 poly(A) signal: SV40 polyadenylation signal
   3617..3658    -  CDS            V5 tag: epitope tag from simian virus 5
   7286..7312    -  CDS            3xHA (fragment): three tandem HA epitope tags
   7337..7402    -  CDS            N (fragment): REGN_LAMBD - Experimental evidence at protein level: Swiss-Prot protein existence level 1. Plays a role as a transcriptional antitermination factor that allows the virus to initiate its lytic phase. Activates expression of the delayed viral early genes by modifying host RNA polymerase (RNAP) into a form that is resistant to termination signals. This antitermination function requires the host NusA protein which serves to stabilize the interaction between antitermination protein N and host RNA polymerase. From Escherichia phage lambda (Bacteriophage lambda).
   7422..908     -  promoter       Ac5 promoter (across the origin): Drosophila melanogaster actin 5C promoter
>Addgene plasmid #146097 | pAc5.1B-lambdaN-HA-DmUPF2-V5His6_D | addgene full sequence | sequence record 362922 | Addgene NGS Result
CGCCCCGCCCCACCCTTCCTTCCGCTGCCCCGCACCCCTTTCCTTCCACTACCGTTTTGCCGCATTTGGT
ATTGCCATCTCGCTTTTTTGGCTTTACTTTGCTTTTTGAATAAGCCAAGAAACTGAAATCAAAGCGGACA
GTCCGAAAATTGAATATTCCAAAAAACAACAATTGCACATGCACTGCGTTCGGCAAAAGACGCAGAAATT
CAAGCCTTTTGGTCTGGCATCATCTTAAAATATCATCAGTATCATCATTGCCATTATAAATACATAAGAA
AATGAGAATACATTAAAGGTATATACATACAATCTTTGTCATAGTCAACATATTTTGCAACAAAATTATC
TATAGATAACATGTTTTTGTAGAAAATTCCACTAACTGATTTTCGTATAAATACAAATTATTCTCATTCT
TCAAAATACTCGCCGACGTCATCGCGAAATTCCTCAGCATTCTTCGACAAATGAAGAGAGACAGCGAGTG
ACACAATCTTATCTTGCCGACGAGTCTTTGAAAATGGCCCCGGGTAACGGTGAAAAACATATAGCCAAGA
ATGGAGCGATCGCCAGGCGATGGAAATTGGCTTCAAATTGCTCCGAATATGGCCAGTTGGTCAGTTGGCA
TTGGATTGTGGAGAGATACTAGATCAGCTCGTTCTCCTTCTCCTCCGCATTCTCCTACTCCGCCCGAAGA
CGCTTCTTTGATCGCTTCTTTCTCGAATGTGTACATATTCATTATGTATTTGGTGTTTGGCGACGATCAG
CCAGCTTTAATGGCCATAAAACGTGTCTTGGTTTGTGGGCCACATAACAGGCAGCGAGATCTGGAAAAAT
GATGTGACAGTGGAAATGAGAAGTAGGTGCATCTGCAAAGATTTGATTCAGAGTTGATGCCATTCATGAT
TTTTTTTTAGAAGTATCATTTGTGTTTTTAGAATATAGAATTAATTCTTGAAGACGAAAGGGCCTCGTGA
TACGCCTATTTTTATAGGTTAATGTCATGATAATAATGGTTTCTTAGACGTCAGGTGGCACTTTTCGGGG
AAATGTGCGCGGAACCCCTATTTGTTTATTTTTCTAAATACATTCAAATATGTATCCGCTCATGAGACAA
TAACCCTGATAAATGCTTCAATAATATTGAAAAAGGAAGAGTATGAGTATTCAACATTTCCGTGTCGCCC
TTATTCCCTTTTTTGCGGCATTTTGCCTTCCTGTTTTTGCTCACCCAGAAACGCTGGTGAAAGTAAAAGA
TGCTGAAGATCAGTTGGGTGCACGAGTGGGTTACATCGAACTGGATCTCAACAGCGGTAAGATCCTTGAG
AGTTTTCGCCCCGAAGAACGTTTTCCAATGATGAGCACTTTTAAAGTTCTGCTATGTGGCGCGGTATTAT
CCCGTGTTGACGCCGGGCAAGAGCAACTCGGTCGCCGCATACACTATTCTCAGAATGACTTGGTTGAGTA
CTCACCAGTCACAGAAAAGCATCTTACGGATGGCATGACAGTAAGAGAATTATGCAGTGCTGCCATAACC
ATGAGTGATAACACTGCGGCCAACTTACTTCTGACAACGATCGGAGGACCGAAGGAGCTAACCGCTTTTT
TGCACAACATGGGGGATCATGTAACTCGCCTTGATCGTTGGGAACCGGAGCTGAATGAAGCCATACCAAA
CGACGAGCGTGACACCACGATGCCTGCAGCAATGGCAACAACGTTGCGCAAACTATTAACTGGCGAACTA
CTTACTCTAGCTTCCCGGCAACAATTAATAGACTGGATGGAGGCGGATAAAGTTGCAGGACCACTTCTGC
GCTCGGCCCTTCCGGCTGGCTGGTTTATTGCTGATAAATCTGGAGCCGGTGAGCGTGGGTCTCGCGGTAT
CATTGCAGCACTGGGGCCAGATGGTAAGCCCTCCCGTATCGTAGTTATCTACACGACGGGGAGTCAGGCA
ACTATGGATGAACGAAATAGACAGATCGCTGAGATAGGTGCCTCACTGATTAAGCATTGGTAACTGTCAG
ACCAAGTTTACTCATATATACTTTAGATTGATTTAAAACTTCATTTTTAATTTAAAAGGATCTAGGTGAA
GATCCTTTTTGATAATCTCATGACCAAAATCCCTTAACGTGAGTTTTCGTTCCACTGAGCGTCAGACCCC
GTAGAAAAGATCAAAGGATCTTCTTGAGATCCTTTTTTTCTGCGCGTAATCTGCTGCTTGCAAACAAAAA
AACCACCGCTACCAGCGGTGGTTTGTTTGCCGGATCAAGAGCTACCAACTCTTTTTCCGAAGGTAACTGG
CTTCAGCAGAGCGCAGATACCAAATACTGTCCTTCTAGTGTAGCCGTAGTTAGGCCACCACTTCAAGAAC
TCTGTAGCACCGCCTACATACCTCGCTCTGCTAATCCTGTTACCAGTGGCTGCTGCCAGTGGCGATAAGT
CGTGTCTTACCGGGTTGGACTCAAGACGATAGTTACCGGATAAGGCGCAGCGGTCGGGCTGAACGGGGGG
TTCGTGCACACAGCCCAGCTTGGAGCGAACGACCTACACCGAACTGAGATACCTACAGCGTGAGCTATGA
GAAAGCGCCACGCTTCCCGAAGGGAGAAAGGCGGACAGGTATCCGGTAAGCGGCAGGGTCGGAACAGGAG
AGCGCACGAGGGAGCTTCCAGGGGGAAACGCCTGGTATCTTTATAGTCCTGTCGGGTTTCGCCACCTCTG
ACTTGAGCGTCGATTTTTGTGATGCTCGTCAGGGGGGCGGAGCCTATGGAAAAACGCCAGCAACGCGGCC
TTTTTACGGTTCCTGGCCTTTTGCTGGCCTTGAAGCTGTCCCTGATGGTCGTCATCTACCTGCCTGGACA
GCATGGCCTGCAACGCGGGCATCCCGATGCCGCCGGAAGCGAGAAGAATCATAATGGGGAAGGCCATCCA
GCCTCGCGTCGCGAACGCCAGCAAGACGTAGCCCAGCGCGTCGGCCGCCATGCCGGCGATAATGGCCTGC
TTCTCGCCGAAACGTTTGGTGGCGGGACCAGTGACGAAGGCTTGAGCGAGGGCGTGCAAGATTCCGAATA
CCGCAAGCGACAGGCCGATCATCGTCGCGCTCCAGCGAAAGCGGTCCTCGCCGAAAATGACCCAGAGCGC
TGCCGGCACCTGTCCTACGAGTTGCATGATAAAGAAGACAGTCATAAGTGCGGCGACGATAGTCATGCCC
CGCGCCCACCGGAAGGAGCTGACTGGGTTGAAGGCTCTCAAGGGCATCGGTCGACTGATCATAATCAGCC
ATACCACATTTGTAGAGGTTTTACTTGCTTTAAAAAACCTCCCACACCTCCCCCTGAACCTGAAACATAA
AATGAATGCAATTGTTGTTGTTAACTTGTTTATTGCAGCTTATAATGGTTACAAATAAAGCAATAGCATC
ACAAATTTCACAAATAAAGCATTTTTTTCACTGCATTCTAGTTGTGGTTTGTCCAAACTCATCAATGTAT
CTTATCATGTCTGGATCCTCGATCGAGGCTGATCAGCGAGCTCAGGCCTTAGAAGGCACAGTCGAGGCTG
ATCAGCGGGTTTAAACTCAATGGTGATGGTGATGATGACCGGTACGCGTAGAATCGAGACCGAGGAGAGG
GTTAGGGATAGGCTTACCTTCGAACCGCGGGCCCTCTAGACTCGAGCGGCCGCCGGTTGATTCGCGGCAA
TCCTTGGCCCATTGCAGAAACTCATCCAACGCGCTGACGGCCAAATTGCGAGAAAGAGCCTTCACACGCA
GATTACGATCGGTGGTAATGAGCACCAATTCCGTTTGAATGAAACACTTGCCATCTGTGCATTGTTCGGT
TTTTGCCGTTTTCGAGACAGCCATTGCCGTTGCCAGAATCTTGTCGTCATTGGACAAATATTCCTCCTCA
ACTAGGGCAAACACCGATGCATTGACAAACGAGCCCTTTGTGGTAGCACATTTCACATTGCCTTTGGCCG
ACTTGATGAACTCTAACGACTTTTTGGCCCGCGACGACACCTCGTCAAAGTGGTGGATGCGCTGCGTCTG
CTTCGAACTGCGGTACGAGTCCAACTTAACGCCCTTGGAGAGGCCATCCAGTTCCTTAACCACTGTCAGT
GGTATAATAAGTGTGTAGCGTTTAAACTCCGTTGACAGTTTTTCAAAGTCTTCAAGGCAGTCGATAAAGC
AGTTGGTATCCGGTAGAAGATAGCGCGGTCGCACCTCGATGTATATGCGGCCGCCACTGTCCCGCAGCTC
CTCCTCCAAAGTCTCCACCTCGTTTTGCAGCCACAGCTTGCCCATGAGCTCACACTTCTTCGACTTGGCC
TCCGAGCGCCCTTCGTCGGCCCCCGAGCTGGACTGCAAATTCAGTTTCTCGATGACACTGTTTGTGGTTG
TGGAGGCGGAGGTTCCGCCGGCGACAGAGGTTCCCGTGGCACTGGTTATAACAGCAGCCGCCTTCTCGGC
ATTGCGATTCCTTAGGTAACCCTTGCGTGGCATCTTGCGGCACTCCTCCACGGTGTCCTTTTCCTCGTTA
CTGGTGTAGCTCTTGCGGACGATGCCGTTCTTGCGATCGGAGTAGCGACGTGTGCGTCCTTCGTTCCGCT
TTGTTCGGTTGGTCTTCGGAGCGGTACGACGCTCGCGGCGACGTGATCCGCCTCCCTTCTTCTCCTCGCG
CTGTTTCTTCTTTTGGGTCTCGGTGAAACGACGCGTCTTGACGCAGAATCTGTAGTTAAACTTCTTCTGC
TTGCAAATGAAAAAGCCAAAGTCGACCATTTTGAAAATACGGAGAATGGACTCTTCCTGGGGAGTGACAC
GCTCCCGGATAATGGTCTCCCAGTCCAGTGTAATCTGGGTGCTCTGGAAGATGTCAAAGTTCTTGAAAGC
AAAGTCCTCGGTGAGCGGAACGTTGGCGCGCACATCGAATAACTCGACCAGAGAATCACGCACGTTGGCA
GTGGTCAGAAGGTCGCGCTCGAAGTAAACCTTCCTGGTGAAGATGTCGATGTTGCAGTAGTTGAGAAGCT
TCATGATCTTGTGCACAAACTCCGGATTCGAGTGGTAGCAGCCGATGAGAATCTCTGGGTTGATTCGCAG
CCAGTCAAAAAGCATTTTCAGGGCTCTAATGGTCGGTTCATTGTGCAGACAGTCAATGACTATGTTGGGA
TTGATCTTGGTGTACTTGTTGCGATAAACCAGCTTCTTTGGTGGCTCTGAAAAGCTGACGGGCGGAGGTG
CCACCGGCTTGCTTTGAGCATCCTCTGCGCTCTTAAAGTTCAGCTGCAGTACCTCAAAGCTGCGCAGCAA
CTCCTCAGAGTCCGCCTCCTGTGAGTTGGATCTGCGCTCTACTTCGTTGGGATACACGATTTTCTCCTCC
TCAATAACAACGTCTTCGTTGTCGGAGTACACCACGCCACCGACTCCTCCTCCGCCGCCGCCGCCAGCTT
TGCGCTCCTTTTTGCTGTAATTAGCTGCTGCATAGCGCTCTTCGCCGCATGGCTCCCCAGGATCAGCTGC
ATCAATGTCGCTGAAATCGGTGTCAAAGTTAGAACTTAGATCTGTGTAATCCTCCTCGTCGCTGTAAAAG
TCTGTGTCCAGTTCGCTTTCGCTGTCATAGCAGGAGCTGTCGTCCGACTGGGCGATCTTGCGGCGTCGGC
GGCGTAGACGCATTCCCCGTCGCTTGCTCTTGCAGGAGAGCGGGGTCTTAAGGTCGGACTCCTTGGCCTC
GTCACTGGAGCGCGTGGAAACGGCCTCACCGATCTTGTCGCCGTCAGCAGCCTCCTGGGTCTTTGCCTCC
TCGCCAGAGTGCTGGCTGTCCCGCGAATCCGAACTGCAATCCTTTAGAGAGTGCGGGCGTGGCATCAACT
TCTTGTCCTTGCGCTCACATTCGCCTACTGCAGCTAGCCAGTTCTTGTACTCATTCCGGGACTTGCGCAC
CACAGTATCGAACTCCTGAAAGCGTTCCTCGTACTCCGCCTGGAAGCGCTCGTTGTCTTGGGCGCGAGCC
AGGATTGTCTGCTCGATGCTGACGATGCAGGCGTCCATCAGATCGGAACAGGCAGCAACCAGAAAGGCGT
GCAGCGAGTAAACCTTTGGTGAGTTGATCATCTTAAGCTTGGACAGACAGAAGAACAGAATGGAGACAAT
CTTGAAGATGCTTGGCTCCGGAACGCGCAGCTGCTGGGAGCACAGGATCTTGCGTAGATCAATCAGCACA
CAGTGGCACAGAGCGTTAAAGTCCGGCACTTCCTTGTCGAAGAAAAATATGTCCACAATCAGATAGAAAC
GGGCAAAGAAGTCCTCGATGTTGAAGTCTAGTTTTTCTGGATCCATACGCTCTAGGTATTCGGTGTGCTT
GGCGAACAGCTTGTTAAGATTATTTTCGCTTAGTTCGAATGGTATGATGCACACAAGGGAGTACAAGTAG
TGGTAAGTGGAGTCCAGGTCATGATTCTGTCCGTAGTGCAGTGTACCCAACTGGTTCTGGGCCATGCCAA
TGGCCGGATTAAGCTTGAAGGCCTCCAGATAATACTTGGCCACCTGCTCCTTGCTTATGCTTAGTTTGCT
GTCGATGCGAAAGTCTAGAAAGTAGCGATGAAGATCGCCCAGACTGAGCAGCGATGAGTGTATGGTGTCG
AGTGCAAAGGACACGGCCTCCAGACTCTTGTCCACCGCGTGGGTGCCCGAGTGCGATGACTCCATGGTGT
CTCCGATCATGTCGCTTATGTAGCCATCACTGATTATGGAGAAATCAATCAAATACTTTAGATCCAGATC
ATAGATCTCTTCCATGCGTGCCGACAATCGTTTGTAGTTGAAGATGCCAGCGCAGAGGAATCGCTCCAGC
TTTTGCATGTTCTCTTGGGCCGTGGCCGCATCCTGGCACTGCTTGTGCCAGTTCTTCTTCACGAAGGCAA
TGAACTCGTAGTATCCACGTCGCCACATCACCTCGCGCACCTTCTTGCCCACCGAATGGTAGTCCTTGAA
GATGATCTGCTTGCACAGCTGCACTAGGAGCGAGCGTTTCTCTTCGATTTCGTGCTGGAACAGCTGTCCC
ACCGACTGCACATTCCTCTTGGCATCGTCCAGTTGCTTGGAGGCGGTGTAGAGGGATCTGTAAAGATCCT
TTACCTCCTGGCTGAGGATGCAGGTTCCATTGTTGGGCTCCAAGCCGCGACAGCGATTCGTGCCGCCGTC
TATGGCGCACTCGCTGGAGGCGTTCGATGATCCGCCCGAGCTGAATGTCACCTCCATGGAATTCAAGCTT
GGAGGAGCGTAATCTGGAACATCGTATGGGTAAGCCATATGTGGAGGAGATCCACCGTTTGCAGCTTTCC
ATTGAGCTTGTTTCTCAGCGCGACGCTCACGTCGTCGTGTTTGTGCGTCCATGTTGGTACCCCGATCCGG
GGTCTCTGGATTAGACGACTGCTGGCTGATGGAGCGGCTTTGTGTCGGGAGGAGTATCCACACAGCACAA
GAACTCAAACGGTAGTGATATGAAAACTGGTCCCGCAGCCCGTTTTATAAAGCCCGCTTAGCGCTAAAAC
CTTATCAGCCGCAATGCTCTCCGCTCTCAAGTCGCGTTCAAAACTTTTACCATATATGGGTATGAATTGT
TCGCCGATTGGGTTTTCATTTACGGAGAATTTCCTCCGCAACTGGGTGTTCGTGCTTGTGTGTGTCTTGT
ATATCGCCATGAAGAGTGTACTTCCATGGGTCCTATCAGTTGCGGCATGTGATTCAATTTGGGGGTTACT
CATATTCGATACTTCAGCTGGTTATCTTTATGCTGTGATGGTCACGGTGCTTTTACACATTTTTTCCCCA
ACTACTCATTGTATGCCAAAACATACATATGTACATGTGTTTATAGTGGGTTTATTAGTAATGTCCAGCG
ATATTAAAACATTACAGTTAAATAATATTCATATTAGCTTACGTTTACTGCTATCTGCACTTCAAATTGG
TTATTCCAGGGACATTTTGTGCAACACACATCTTCTAGTAGGGCATTCACTAGTCGTAGAAAACACACCT
AACTTAAGCCGGTTTTAACAATAACGGCGAAACAGCTGCCAGACGAGAGAAAAGTACACAGCAAGAAGCA
TTTCTATAATGATGCCGTCCTAAATATGCAGCATTTTTGCTCAAATTGATCATTTCGTTGCATCGCTCAG
GTGGTATAGTATTTGGCTATTGAATGTGATTGCTATCTTAATAGTTTTGAATAGTAATAGTGCAAATATT
CATTCATAAAAAATAGGTAATCGATTTTTTCAGTGCAGTCTATGCGTTTGCGCAACAGAGACGAAGAGAG
AGACGCCTCACACACAAGCACATGCGGTCTAAGCTGCTCTCCCTCTTTTTCTCTCTCTCTCTGGCTTGCG
GCAGTTTTCCAGAGGCTGTGACTCAGTAAGCATTTCTTGTTGTTACCCTAACGATAAGCGTCCGATTCCT
AATTCTCTTTCAAATAATTTGTTTTATTTTTTTTTTTGTGTGTTTTGAAGTCAAACAGCTTCATAAACAA
TATTAAATATCGCAATTGTTATTGCAAATGCATTCGTATCAGGCGCCTTGATGTTTTTCGCCAAAACTTC
GTCTGCTCTTTGTCAGCGTAATTGCGTTTGCCGGTCGTGCCGTCTTGCTCGCACGCGGCTTGCAAACAAA
AAGTGAAAGAGGGAAAGCCACCTGTGTTGTTGCTTTTGTTGCTATCGTTGGCTGCACACACATGGCAATA
AGTAACCATATTGTAGACTTATTTATTTTAGCGTTTTCGTTGACTAATCTTTGTTTAAATAATTGCCTAT
TTCGAGCCAAAATGACGCATAAAAGGAAACGGCAACATGCGGTGCGTTGAGCATGCGTAAGCGAGATGGC
GCTAGAGAGAGCGCAGCATAAAAAGAAAAAAACAACCGGCGAGTGGCGAGACACGAATAATACACACACG
CACACATGGTCAAAGGAGTGGCTCCAACGTCGGTGACGTCGCGCCCAGCCACAGACCCCGCCA
